>Addgene plasmid #236311 | PMF1-P2 | addgene full sequence | sequence record 469280 | Addgene NGS Result
TTGAAATCCTTTTTTTCTGCGCGTAATCTGCTGCTTGCAAACAAAAAAACCACCGCTACCAGCGGTGGTT
TGTTTGCCGGATCAAGAGCTACCAACTCTTTTTCCGAAGGTAACTGGCTTCAGCAGAGCGCAGATACCAA
ATACTGTCCTTCTAGTGTAGCCGTAGTTAGGCCACCACTTCAAGAACTCTGTAGCACCGCCTACATACCT
CGCTCTGCTAATCCTGTTACCAGTGGCTGCTGCCAGTGGCGATAAGTCGTGTCTTACCGGGTTGGACTCA
AGACGATAGTTACCGGATAAGGCGCAGCGGTCGGGCTGAACGGGGGGTTCGTGCACACAGCCCAGCTTGG
AGCGAACGACCTACACCGAACTGAGATACCTACAGCGTGAGCTATGAGAAAGCGCCACGCTTCCCGAAGG
GAGAAAGGCGGACAGGTATCCGGTAAGCGGCAGGGTCGGAACAGGAGAGCGCACGAGGGAGCTTCCAGGG
GGAAACGCCTGGTATCTTTATAGTCCTGTCGGGTTTCGCCACCTCTGACTTGAGCGTCGATTTTTGTGAT
GCTCGTCAGGGGGGCGGAGCCTATGGAAAAACGCCAGCAACGCGGCCTTTTTACGGTTCCTGGCCTTTTG
CTGGCCTTTTGCTCACATGTTCTTTCCTGCGTTATCCCCTGATTCTGTGGATAACCGTATTACCGCCTTT
GAGTGAGCTGATACCGGTTGGGCGTCGCTTGGTCGGTCATTTCGAATTACCAATGCTTAATCAGTGAGGC
ACCTATCTCAGCGATCTGTCTATTTCGTTCATCCATAGTTGCCTGACTCCCCGTCGTGTAGATAACTACG
ATACGGGAGGGCTTACCATCTGGCCCCAGTGCTGCAATGATACCGCGAGACCCACGCTCACCGGCTCCAG
ATTTATCAGCAATAAACCAGCCAGCCGGAAGGGCCGAGCGCAGAAGTGGTCCTGCAACTTTATCCGCCTC
CATCCAGTCTATTAATTGTTGCCGGGAAGCTAGAGTAAGTAGTTCGCCAGTTAATAGTTTGCGCAACGTT
GTTGCCATTGCTACAGGCATCGTGGTGTCACGCTCGTCGTTTGGTATGGCTTCATTCAGCTCCGGTTCCC
AACGATCAAGGCGAGTTACATGATCCCCCATGTTGTGCAAAAAAGCGGTTAGCTCCTTCGGTCCTCCGAT
AGTTGTCAGAAGTAAGTTGGCCGCAGTGTTATCACTCATGGTTATGGCAGCACTGCATAATTCTCTTACT
GTCATGCCATCCGTAAGATGCTTTTCTGTGACTGGTGAGTACTCAACCAAGTCATTCTGAGAATAGTGTA
TGCGGCGACCGAGTTGCTCTTGCCCGGCGTCAATACGGGATAATACCGCGCCACATAGCAGAACTTTGAA
AGTGCTCATCATTGGAAAACGTTCTTCGGGGCGAAAACTCTCAAGGATCTTACCGCTGTTGAGATCCAGT
TCGATGTAACCCACTCGTGCACCCAACTGATCTTCAGCATCTTTTACTTTCACCAGCGTTTCTGGGTGAG
CAAAAACAGGAAGGCAAAATGCCGCAAAAAAGGGAATAAGGGCGACACGGAAATGTTGAATACTCATACT
CTTCCTTTTTCAATATTATTGAAGCATTTATCAGGGTTATTGTCTCATGAGCGGATACATATTTGAATGT
ATTTAGAAAAATAAACAAATAGGGGTTCCGCGCACATTTCCCCGAAAAGTGCCACCTGACGTCTAAGAAA
CCATTACGTAGAAAGCCAGTCCGCAGAAACGGTGCTGACCCCGGATGAATGTCAGCTACTGGGCTATCTG
GACAAGGGAAAACGCAAGCGCAAAGAGGATCCTTATCGCTATCGATTCACACAAAAAACCAACACACAGA
TGTAATGAAAATAAAGATATTTTATTGCGGCCATCGTGATGGCAGGTTGGGCGTCGCTTGGTCGGTCATT
TCGAACCCCAGAGTCCCGCTCAGAAGAACTCGTCAAGAAGGCGATAGAAGGCGATGCGCTGCGAATCGGG
AGCGGCGATACCGTAAAGCACGAGGAAGCGGTCAGCCCATTCGCCGCCAAGCTCTTCAGCAATATCACGG
GTAGCCAACGCTATGTCCTGATAGCGGTCCGCCACACCCAGCCGGCCACAGTCGATGAATCCAGAAAAGC
GGCCATTTTCCACCATGATATTCGGCAAGCAGGCATCGCCATGGGTCACGACGAGATCCTCGCCGTCGGG
CATGCGCGCCTTGAGCCTGGCGAACAGTTCGGCTGGCGCGAGCCCCTGATGCTCTTCGTCCAGATCATCC
TGATCGACAAGACCGGCTTCCATCCGAGTACGTGCTCGCTCGATGCGATGTTTCGCTTGGTGGTCGAATG
GGCAGGTAGCCGGATCAAGCGTATGCAGCCGCCGCATTGCATCAGCCATGATGGATACTTTCTCGGCAGG
AGCAAGGTGAGATGACAGGAGATCCTGCCCCGGCACTTCGCCCAATAGCAGCCAGTCCCTTCCCGCTTCA
GTGACAACGTCGAGCACAGCTGCGCAAGGAACGCCCGTCGTGGCCAGCCACGATAGCCGCGCTGCCTCGT
CCTGCAGTTCATTCAGGGCACCGGACAGGTCGGTCTTGACAAAAAGAACCGGGCGCCCCTGCGCTGACAG
CCGGAACACGGCGGCATCAGAGCAGCCGATTGTCTGTTGTGCCCAGTCATAGCCGAATAGCCTCTCCACC
CAAGCGGCCGGAGAACCTGCGTGCAATCCATCTTGTTCAATCCCTCCGGAGCCTCCGCCACCTGATCCGC
CACCTCCGCTCCCACCACCGGTCTGCTCGTTCTTCAGCACGCGCTCCACGAAGCTCTTGATGTACTTACC
CATTTCATCTGGAGCGTCCTCCTGGCTGAAGTGGAGGCCCTTCACCTTCACGAACTCGGTGTTAGGGAAC
TTCTTAGCTCCCTCGACAATAGCGTTGGAAAAGAACCCAGGGTCGGACTCGATGAACATCTTAGGCAGAT
CGTCGCTGGCCCGAAGGTAGGCGTTGTAGTTGCGGACAATCTGGACGACGTCGGGCTTGCCTCCCTTAAC
GAGAGGGATCTCGCGAGGCCAGGAGAGGGTAGGCCGTCTAACCTCGCCCTTCTCCTTGAATGGCTCCAGG
TAGGCAGCGAACTCCTCAGGCTCCAGTTTCCGCATGATCTTGCTTGGGAGCATGGTCTCGACGAAGAAGT
TATTCTCAAGCACCATTTTCTCGCCCTCTTCGCTCTTGATCAGGGCGATATCCTCCTCGATGTCAGGCCA
CTCGTCCCAGGACTCGATCACGTCCACGACACTCTCAGCATGGACGATGGCCTTGATCTTGTCTTGGTGC
TCGTAGGAGTAGTGAAAGGCCAGACAAGCCCCCCAGTCGTGGCCCACAAAGATGATTTTCTTTGGAAGGT
TCAGCAGCTCGAACCAAGCGGTGAGGTACTTGTAGTGATCCAGGAGGCGATATGAGCCATTCCCGCTCTT
GCCGGACTTACCCATTCCGATCAGATCAGGGATGATGCATCTAGCCACGGGCTCGATGTGAGGCACGACG
TGCCTCCACAGGTAGCTGGAGGCAGCGTTACCATGCAGAAAAATCACGGCGTTCTCGGCGTGCTTCTCGG
AATCATAGTAGTTGATGAAGGAGTCCAGCACGTTCATTTGCTTGCAGCGAGCCCACCACTGAGGCCCAGT
GATCATGCGTTTGCGTTGCTCGGGGTCGTACACCTTGGAAGCCATGGTGGCTCCAGCCTTTGGTTCGAGA
CTGTTGTGTCAGAAGAATCAAGCTTTTTGCAAAAGCCTAGGCCTCCAAAAAAGCCTCCTCACTACTTCTG
GAATAGCTCAGAGGCCGAGGCGGCCTCGGCCTCTGCATAAATAAAAAAAATTAGTCAGCCATGGGGCGGA
GAATGGGCGGAACTGGGCGGAGTTAGGGGCGGGATGGGCGGAGTTAGGGGCGGGACTATGGTTGCTGACT
AATTGAGATGCATGCTTTGCATACTTCTGCCTGCTGGGGAGCCTGGGGACTTTCCACACCTGGTTGCTGA
CTAATTGAGATGCATGCTTTGCATACTTCTGCCTGCTGGGGAGCCTGGGGACTTTCCACACCCTAACTGA
CACACATTCCACAGCTGGTTCTTTCCGCCTCAGAAGGTACCTAACCAAGTTCCTCTTTCAGAGGTTATTT
CAGGCCATGGTGCTGCGCAGATCCGCGTATGCGGTGTGAAATACCGCACAGATGCGTAAGGAGAAAATAC
CGCATCAGGAAATTGTAAGCGTTAATATTTTGTTAAAATTCGATTTTACCACATTTGTAGAGGTTTTACT
TGCTTAAAAAAACCTCCCACATCTCCCCCTGAACCTGAAACATAAAATGAATGCAATTGTTGTTGTTAAC
TTGTTTATTGCAGCTTATAATGGTTACAAATAAAGCAATAGCATCACAAATTTCACAAATAAAGCATTTT
TTTCACTGCATTCTAGTTGTGGTTTGTCCAAACTCATCAATGTATCTTATCATGTCTGCTCGAAGCGGCC
GCCCCAAGGGGTTATGCTAGTTATTGCTCAGCGGTGGCAGCAGCCAACTCAGCTTCCTTTCGGGCTTTGT
TAGCAGCCGGATCAGCTTGCATGCCTGCAGGTCGACTATTCTGTATTTTTTTTTGAGATGGAGTTTCACT
CTTGTTGCCCAGGCTGGAGTACAGTGGCGCAATCTTGGCTGACTGCAACCTCCGCCTCCCGGGTTCAAGT
GATTCTCCTGCCTCAGCCTCCCGAGTAGCTGGGATTACAGGCACATGCCACCATGCCTGGCTAATTTTGT
ATTTTTAGTAGAGACAGGATTTCACCATGTTGGCCAGGCTGGTCTCGAACTCCTGACCTCAGGTGATTCA
CCCGCCTCGGCCTCCCAAAGTGCTGGGATTTCAAGCATGAGCCACTGCACCCGGCCGTAATGATTCTTGG
AGGGTGCCAAGAGTGACATCTCCTTGGCAGCTCATCCTATCCACAGGGAACCCAGGGGTCCTGGTTTTTG
TACAAGGGGCTCTGCTGCTCTCTGCACATGATGGTCTAGTAAGCCCCTTGCCAAACCACCCCAGCCTGGA
TGCTCCCAGAGGACCACGACTGAAGCCTTGACTGGAGCCAGCATTTGGGAGCCCAGGAGCAGGTCTTGGC
CCAAGAGAGGCCAGGGCAGAGGAAGCATGCTCACAGATTACAGTGTAGTGAAGGAAGTTTATTTACGGAT
GTGGAGAGAACATGGTAAAGGCCCCTGGGCTGGCCAGCAAGGGGGCAATCAGTGGAGATTGAAAACAGAT
TCTCCAAGCCAGGGCCAGGGAAAAGGGCTGGGGAACCAGCAGGAGGGGGGCGGAGGGGCAGAGCTGACCT
GAACCTAGAGAAGAGAGAACATGGCCAAGAATTATCCAGGTAGAAGAAACAGAGGAATCTAAAGGGGGTG
TATGTCCAACCCCAAGGGTGCCCCAAAGGCACAGTGGCAGTGAGGCTTGCTCTGGCCTAGTCCTCCAGCA
AATTCCATCACTGCTGATGGACTGGGCACCATTTCAGCCGTTCTCAGAGGTAGCCCGCCCAGGCCAGGCA
TGCTGGACCACAGGCTCTTGACCTTGACTGCCCTCTGCTTCTGGGGCTGGCGGTCTCCACTCGAGGCTAG
CGAGCTCGTTTAAACAACTAGAATTACACGGCGATCTTGCCGCCCTTCTTGGCCTTAATGAGAATCTCGC
GGATCTTGCGGGCGTCCAACTTGCCGGTCAGTCCTTTAGGCACCTCGTCCACGAACACAACACCACCGCG
CAGCTTCTTGGCGGTTGTAACCTGGCTGGCCACATAGTCCACGATCTCCTTCTCGGTCATGGTTTTACCG
TGTTCCAGCACGACGACTGCGGCGGGCAGCTCGCCGGCATCGTCGTCGGGCAGGCCGGCGACCCCGGCGT
CGAAGATGTTGGGGTGTTGCAGCAGGATGCTCTCCAGTTCGGCTGGGGCTACCTGGTAGCCCTTGTATTT
GATCAGGCTCTTCAGCCGGTCCACGATGAAGAAGTGCTCGTCCTCGTCCCAGTAGGCGATGTCGCCGCTG
TGCAGCCAGCCGTCCTTGTCGATGAGAGCGTTTGTAGCCTCGGGGTTGTTAACGTAGCCGCTCATGATCA
TGGGGCCACGGACGCACAGCTCGCCGCGCTGGTTCACACCCAGTGTCTTACCGGTGTCCAAGTCCACCAC
CTTAGCCTCGAAGAAGGGCACCACCTTGCCTACTGCGCCAGGCTTGTCGTCCCCTTCGGGGGTGATCAGA
ATGGCGCTGGTTGTTTCTGTCAGGCCGTAGCCCTGGCGGATGCCTGGTAGGTGGAAGCGTTTGGCCACGG
CCTCACCTACCTCCTTGCTGAGCGGCGCCCCGCCGCTGGCGATCTCGTGCAAGTTGCTTAGGTCGTACTT
GTCGATGAGAGTGCTCTTAGCGAAGAAGCTAAATAGTGTGGGCACCAGCAGGGCAGATTGAATCTTATAG
TCTTGCAAGCTGCGCAAGAATAGCTCCTCCTCGAAGCGGTACATGAGCACGACCCGAAAGCCGCAGATCA
AGTAGCCCAGCGTGGTGAACATGCCGAAGCCGTGGTGAAATGGCACCACGCTGAGGATAGCGGTGTCGGG
GATGATCTGGTTGCCGAAGATGGGGTCGCGGGCATGACTGAATCGGACACAAGCGGTGCGGTGCGGTAGG
GCTACGCCCTTGGGCAATCCGGTACTGCCACTACTGTTCATGATCAGGGCGATGGTTTTGTCCCGGTCGA
AGCTCTCGGGCACGAAGTCGTACTCGTTGAAGCCGGGTGGCAAATGGGAAGTCACGAAGGTGTACATGCT
TTGGAAGCCCTGGTAGTCGGTCTTGCTATCCATGATGATGATCTTTTGTATGATCGGTAGCTTCTTTTGC
ACGTTGAGGATCTTTTGCAGCCCTTTCTTGCTCACGAATACGACGGTGGGCTGGCTGATGCCCATGCTGT
TCAGCAGCTCGCGCTCGTTGTAGATGTCGTTAGCTGGGGCCACAGCCACACCGATGAACAGGGCACCCAA
CACGGGCATGAAGAACTGCAAGCTATTCTCGCTGCACACCACGATCCGATGGTTTGTATTCAGCCCATAG
CGCTTCATAGCTTCTGCCAGCCGAACGCTCATCTCGAAGTACTCGGCGTAGGTAATGTCCACCTCGATAT
GTGCGTCGGTAAAGGCGATGGTGCCGGGCACCAGGGCGTAGCGCTTCATGGCTTTGTGCAGCTGCTCGCC
GGCGGTCCCGTCTTCGAGTGGGTAGAATGGCGCTGGGCCCTTCTTAATGTTTTTGGCATCTTCCATGGTG
GCTTTACCAACAGTACCGGATTGCCAAGCTTGGGCTGCAGGTCGAAAGGCCCGGAGATGAGGAAGAGGAG
AACAGCGCGGCAGACGTGCGCTTTTGAAGCGTGCAGAATGCCGGGCCTCCGGAGGACCTTCGGGCGCCCG
CCCCGCCCCTGAGCCCGCCCCTGAGCCCGCCCCCGGACCCACCCCTTCCCAGCCTCTGAGCCCAGAAAGC
GAAGGAGCAAAGCTGCTATTGGCCGCTGCCCCAAAGGCCTACCCGCTTCCATTGCTCAGCGGTGCTGTCC
ATCTGCACGAGACTAGTGAGACGTGCTACTTCCATTTGTCACGTCCTGCACGACGCGAGCTGCGGGGCGG
GGGGGAACTTCCTGACTAGGGGAGGAGTAGAAGGTGGCGCGAAGGGGCCACCAAAGAACGGAGCCGGTTG
GCGCCTACCGGTGGATGTGGAATGTGTGCGAGGCCAGAGGCCACTTGTGTAGCGCCAAGTGCCCAGCGGG
GCTGCTAAAGCGCATGCTCCAGACTGCCTTGGGAAAAGCGCCTCCCCTACCCGGTAGATCTCGATCCTCT
ACGCCGGACGCATCGTGGCCGGAGTACTGCGGTTTATCTCGATGGCTACGAGGGCAGACAGTAAGTGGAT
TTACCATAATCCCTTAATTGTACGCACCGCTAAAACGCGTTCAGCGCGATCACGGCAGCAGACAGGTAAA
AATGGCAACAAACCACCCGAAAAACTGCCGCAATCGCGCCTGATAAATTTTAACCGTATGAATACCTATG
CAACCAGAGGGTACAGGCCACATTACCCCCACTTAATCCACTGAAGCTGCCATTTTTCATGGTTTCACCA
TCCCAGCGAAGGGCCATCCAGCGTGCGTTCCTGTATTTCCGGACTATAAAAGGATCTAGGTGAAGATCCT
TTTTGATAATCTCATGACCAAAATCCCTTAACGTGAGTTTTCGTTCCACTGAGCGTCAGACCCCGTAGAA
AAGATCAAAGGATCTTC
Features (pLannotate 1.2.2; 17 found; start..end, strand, type, name):
      1..589     +  rep_origin     ori: high-copy-number ColE1/pMB1/pBR322/pUC origin of replication
    747..1607    -  CDS            AmpR: β-lactamase; bla; confers resistance to ampicillin, carbenicillin, and related antibiotics
   1608..1712    -  promoter       AmpR promoter: bla
   1755..1847    +  CDS            tnpA (fragment): TN5P_ECOLX - Also known as tnp. Experimental evidence at protein level: Swiss-Prot protein existence level 1. Mediates transposition of transposon Tn5 by a 'cut and paste' mechanism. First, the monomeric transposase binds the 19 bp inverted DNA repeats flanking the transposon. Then, dimerization of the DNA- bound transposase creates a synaptic DNA complex. After nicking of the first DNA strand, excision of the transposon proceeds through a series of intermediates. The transposase then mediates the insertion of the transposon at a new site by strand transfer. The activity of the wild- type tran
   1868..1916    -  polyA_signal   poly(A) signal: synthetic polyadenylation signal
   1980..2772    -  CDS            NeoR/KanR (fragment): aminoglycoside phosphotransferase from Tn5; aph(3')-II (or nptII); confers resistance to neomycin, kanamycin, and G418 (Geneticin®)
   2823..3755    -  CDS            hRluc: Renilla luciferase human codon-optimized
   3806..4163    -  promoter       SV40 promoter: SV40 enhancer and early promoter
   4228..4279    +  misc_feature   bom (fragment): basis of mobility region from pBR322
   4280..4312    -  rep_origin     M13 ori (fragment): M13 bacteriophage origin of replication; arrow indicates direction of (+) strand synthesis
   4317..4385    +  CDS            large T antigen (fragment): large T antigen from SV40 (simian virus 40)
   4408..4529    +  polyA_signal   SV40 poly(A) signal: SV40 polyadenylation signal
   4551..4570    -  terminator     T7 terminator (fragment): transcription terminator for bacteriophage T7 RNA polymerase
   4616..4945    +  CDS            GVQW1 (fragment): GVQW1_HUMAN - Also known as TIGD1L2. Experimental evidence at transcript level: Swiss-Prot protein existence level 2. From Homo sapiens (Human).
   5694..7346    -  CDS            luciferase: firefly luciferase synthetic luc2 version of the luciferase gene
   7393..7892    -  promoter       PGK promoter: mouse phosphoglycerate kinase 1 promoter
   7949..8232    -  misc_feature   cer region: ColE1-derived recombination site that helps to maintain plasmids as monomers
