[The description below was written by a language model from this plasmid's Addgene catalogue record and pLannotate feature annotations shown in this document.]
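Description:
PMF1-P2 is a mammalian dual-luciferase reporter plasmid built on the pmirGLO Dual-Luciferase miRNA Target Expression Vector, into which the PMF1-P2 3' UTR of the human PMF1 gene was inserted by Gibson cloning. It is propagated in E. coli through a high-copy ColE1/pUC-type origin and selected with ampicillin via the β-lactamase gene and its native promoter. A ColE1-derived cer site is also annotated, which helps keep the plasmid in monomeric form.

The primary reporter is the synthetic firefly luciferase gene luc2, annotated here as driven by a PGK promoter. The roughly 1.1 kb stretch between the end of the luc2 coding sequence and the SV40 poly(A) signal is where a 3' UTR insert would sit in this backbone. The annotation software did not label the PMF1 sequence as such, and the only feature called there is a fragment resembling human GVQW1, which probably reflects repeat-like human sequence within the insert rather than a deliberate coding element. A second, independent cassette uses the SV40 enhancer/early promoter to express human codon-optimized Renilla luciferase followed by a neomycin/kanamycin phosphotransferase sequence and a synthetic poly(A) signal, providing an internal normalization control and potentially G418 selection in mammalian cells. Several other short annotated fragments (tnpA, bom, M13 ori, large T antigen, T7 terminator) appear to be backbone remnants or incidental matches.

Because the test UTR is attached to the firefly transcript, changes in the firefly-to-Renilla signal ratio report how that UTR affects mRNA stability or translation. The stated purpose is to study the role and mechanism of the PMF1-P2 3' UTR in regulating gene function. The associated work concerns alternative polyadenylation in human urothelial differentiation, so "P2" may denote a particular polyadenylation-site isoform, though the record does not define it.
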