Addgene plasmid #236311: PMF1-P2
Purpose: Study the role and mechanism of the PMF1-P2 3' UTR in regulating gene function.
Depositing lab: Angela Ting. Depositing organization: University of Texas MD Anderson Cancer Center. Publication: Differentiation in the human urothelia is defined by distinct alternative polyadenylation. Le NB, Sona S, Santo B, Zhang Y, Ou R, Schweickart RA, Kochat V, Padron WI, Rai K, Lee SH, Yi JM, Wessely O, Lee BH, Ting AH. Cell Rep. 2026 Jan 13;45(1):116839. doi: 10.1016/j.celrep.2025.116839. PubMed 41533515.
Backbone
  Vector backbone: pmirGLO Dual-Luciferase miRNA Target Expression Vector
  Vector type: Mammalian Expression
Growth in bacteria
  Bacterial resistance: Ampicillin, 100 μg/mL
  Growth temperature: 37°C
  Growth strain: DH5alpha
  Copy number: High Copy
Gene/Insert
  Gene/Insert name: PMF1-P2 3'UTR
  Species: H. sapiens (human)
  Entrez Gene: PMF1
  Cloning method: Gibson Cloning
Terms and licenses: Academic/Nonprofit Terms; Industry Terms: Not Available to Industry
How to cite: PMF1-P2 was a gift from Angela Ting (Addgene plasmid # 236311 ; http://n2t.net/addgene:236311 ; RRID:Addgene_236311)
